Addgene plasmid #168546: pDONR223 SARS-CoV-1 NSP4_stop
Purpose: Gateway-compatible Entry vector
Depositing lab: Fritz Roth. Depositing organization: Sinai Health System. Publication: A resource of human coronavirus protein-coding sequences in a flexible, multipurpose Gateway Entry clone collection. Weller B, Lin CW, Pogoutse O, Sauer M, Marin-de la Rosa N, Strobel A, Young V, Knapp JJ, Rayhan A, Falter C, Kim DK, Roth FP, Falter-Braun P. G3 (Bethesda). 2023 Jul 5;13(7):jkad105. doi: 10.1093/g3journal/jkad105. PubMed 37267226.
Backbone
  Vector backbone: pDONR223
  Backbone manufacturer: Rual et al, Genome Res. 14:2128-2135, 2004.
  Backbone size w/o insert (bp): 5005
  Vector type: Other
Growth in bacteria
  Bacterial resistance: Spectinomycin, 50 μg/mL
  Growth temperature: 37°C
  Growth strain: DH5alpha
  Copy number: Unknown
Gene/Insert
  Gene/Insert name: NSP4
  Species: Other
  Insert size (bp): 1503
  Entrez Gene: ORF1ab (a.k.a. sarsp1)
  Cloning method: Gateway Cloning
  Sequencing primers: 5′ m13-For; 3′ m13-Rev
Resource information
  A portion of this plasmid was derived from a plasmid made by: Falter-Braun Lab
Terms and licenses: Academic/Nonprofit Terms; Industry Terms
How to cite: pDONR223 SARS-CoV-1 NSP4_stop was a gift from Fritz Roth (Addgene plasmid # 168546 ; http://n2t.net/addgene:168546 ; RRID:Addgene_168546)
