[The description below was written by a language model from this plasmid's Addgene catalogue record and pLannotate feature annotations shown in this document.]
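Description:
pDONR223 SARS-CoV-1 NSP4_stop is a Gateway Entry clone built on the pDONR223 donor backbone and carrying the coding sequence for non-structural protein 4 (NSP4) of SARS-CoV-1, a mature product of the viral ORF1ab/replicase polyprotein. It is a bacterial propagation plasmid: a high-copy ColE1/pUC-type origin maintains it in E. coli, and an aadA (SmR) aminoglycoside adenylyltransferase gene provides spectinomycin selection. This gene appears to be driven by the class 1 integron Pc promoter fragment upstream, where a short gentamicin-resistance gene remnant also lies. The sequenced plasmid is about 4.3 kb, smaller than the listed empty backbone because the donor vector's original cassette between the recombination sites is replaced by the insert during Gateway cloning.

The roughly 1.5 kb NSP4 open reading frame sits between two attL recombination sites, annotated as attL3 and attL2. The automated annotation matches it to the SARS-CoV replicase polyprotein 1a. The functional text attached to that hit describes nsp10 and reflects the polyprotein database entry, not this fragment. The "_stop" suffix suggests that the ORF ends in a stop codon, which would suit native or N-terminally tagged expression rather than C-terminal fusions, though the record does not state this explicitly. The Entry vector has no eukaryotic promoter for the insert. A T7 promoter lies just outside one attL site, rrnB T1 and T2 terminators insulate the cassette, and small lacI and lacZα remnants are backbone leftovers. M13 forward and reverse sites flank the insert for sequencing.

As part of a collection of human coronavirus ORFs, the clone serves as a source for LR Clonase transfer of NSP4 into Gateway destination vectors chosen for the assay at hand.
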