Features (pLannotate 1.2.2; 12 found; start..end, strand, type, name):
     34..129     +  protein_bind   attL3: mutant version of attL; recombination site for the Gateway® LR reaction LR Clonase™
    129..1634    +  CDS            R1A_SARS (fragment): Experimental evidence at protein level: Swiss-Prot protein existence level 1. [Non-structural protein 10]: Plays a pivotal role in viral transcription by stimulating both nsp14 3'-5' exoribonuclease and nsp16 2'-O-methyltransferase activities. Therefore plays an essential role in viral mRNAs cap methylation. From Severe acute respiratory syndrome coronavirus (SARS-CoV).
   1639..1738    -  protein_bind   attL2: mutant version of attL; recombination site for the Gateway® LR reaction LR Clonase™
   1756..1774    -  promoter       T7 promoter: promoter for bacteriophage T7 RNA polymerase
   1964..1987    +  promoter       Pc promoter (fragment): intI1 (promoter lies within the coding sequence); class 1 integron promoter
   2163..2219    +  CDS            GmR (fragment): gentamycin acetyltransferase; aacC1; confers resistance to gentamycin
   2226..3017    +  CDS            SmR: aminoglycoside adenylyltransferase (Murphy, 1985); aadA; confers resistance to spectinomycin and streptomycin
   3110..3698    +  rep_origin     ori: high-copy-number ColE1/pMB1/pBR322/pUC origin of replication
   3881..3973    +  CDS            lacI (fragment): lac repressor; lacI; The lac repressor binds to the lac operator to inhibit transcription in E. coli. This inhibition can be relieved by adding lactose or isopropyl-β-D-thiogalactopyranoside (IPTG).
   4028..4055    -  terminator     rrnB T2 terminator: transcription terminator T2 from the E. coli rrnB gene
   4187..4230    +  terminator     rrnB T1 terminator: Escherichia coli rrnB; transcription terminator T1 from the E. coli rrnB gene
   4277..17      -  CDS            lacZα (fragment) (across the origin): LacZα fragment of β-galactosidase; lacZ fragment
>Addgene plasmid #168546 | pDONR223 SARS-CoV-1 NSP4_stop | addgene full sequence | sequence record 333052 | Addgene NGS Result
GTAAAACGACGGCCAGTCTTAAGCTCGGGCCCCAAATAATGATTTTATTTTGACTGATAGTGACCTGTTC
GTTGCAACAAATTGATGAGCAATGCTTTTTTATAATGCCAACTTTGTACAAAAAAGTTGGCATGAAGATT
GTTAGTACTTGTTTTAAACTTATGCTTAAGGCCACATTATTGTGCGTTCTTGCTGCATTGGTTTGTTATA
TCGTTATGCCAGTACATACATTGTCAATCCATGATGGTTACACAAATGAAATCATTGGTTACAAAGCCAT
TCAGGATGGTGTCACTCGTGACATCATTTCTACTGATGATTGTTTTGCAAATAAACATGCTGGTTTTGAC
GCATGGTTTAGCCAGCGTGGTGGTTCATACAAAAATGACAAAAGCTGCCCTGTAGTAGCTGCTATCATTA
CAAGAGAGATTGGTTTCATAGTGCCTGGCTTACCGGGTACTGTGCTGAGAGCAATCAATGGTGACTTCTT
GCATTTTCTACCTCGTGTTTTTAGTGCTGTTGGCAACATTTGCTACACACCTTCCAAACTCATTGAGTAT
AGTGATTTTGCTACCTCTGCTTGCGTTCTTGCTGCTGAGTGTACAATTTTTAAGGATGCTATGGGCAAAC
CTGTGCCATATTGTTATGACACTAATTTGCTAGAGGGTTCTATTTCTTATAGTGAGCTTCGTCCAGACAC
TCGTTATGTGCTTATGGATGGTTCCATCATACAGTTTCCTAACACTTACCTGGAGGGTTCTGTTAGAGTA
GTAACAACTTTTGATGCTGAGTACTGTAGACATGGTACATGCGAAAGGTCAGAAGTAGGTATTTGCCTAT
CTACCAGTGGTAGATGGGTTCTTAATAATGAGCATTACAGAGCTCTATCAGGAGTTTTCTGTGGTGTTGA
TGCGATGAATCTCATAGCTAACATCTTTACTCCTCTTGTGCAACCTGTGGGTGCTTTAGATGTGTCTGCT
TCAGTAGTGGCTGGTGGTATTATTGCCATATTGGTGACTTGTGCTGCCTACTACTTTATGAAATTCAGAC
GTGTTTTTGGTGAGTACAACCATGTTGTTGCTGCTAATGCACTTTTGTTTTTGATGTCTTTCACTATACT
CTGTCTGGTACCAGCTTACAGCTTTCTGCCGGGAGTCTACTCAGTCTTTTACTTGTACTTGACATTCTAT
TTCACCAATGATGTTTCATTCTTGGCTCACCTTCAATGGTTTGCCATGTTTTCTCCTATTGTGCCTTTTT
GGATAACAGCAATCTATGTATTCTGTATTTCTCTGAAGCACTGCCATTGGTTCTTTAACAACTATCTTAG
GAAAAGAGTCATGTTTAATGGAGTTACATTTAGTACCTTCGAGGAGGCTGCTTTGTGTACCTTTTTGCTC
AACAAGGAAATGTACCTAAAATTGCGTAGCGAGACACTGTTGCCACTTACACAGTATAACAGGTATCTTG
CTCTATATAACAAGTACAAGTATTTCAGTGGAGCCTTAGATACTACCAGCTATCGTGAAGCAGCTTGCTG
CCACTTAGCAAAGGCTCTAAATGACTTTAGCAACTCAGGTGCTGATGTTCTCTACCAACCACCACAGACA
TCAATCACTTCTGCTGTTCTGCAGTAATACCCAACTTTCTTGTACAAAGTTGGCATTATAAGAAAGCATT
GCTTATCAATTTGTTGCAACGAACAGGTCACTATCAGTCAAAATAAAATCATTATTTGCCATCCAGCTGA
TATCCCCTATAGTGAGTCGTATTACATGGTCATAGCTGTTTCCTGGCAGCTCTGGCCCGTGTCTCAAAAT
CTCTGATGTTACATTGCACAAGATAAAAATATATCATCATGCCTCCTCTAGACCAGCCAGGACAGAAATG
CCTCGACTTCGCTGCTACCCAAGGTTGCCGGGTGACGCACACCGTGGAAACGGATGAAGGCACGAACCCA
GTGGACATAAGCCTGTTCGGTTCGTAAGCTGTAATGCAAGTAGCGTATGCGCTCACGCAACTGGTCCAGA
ACCTTGACCGAACGCAGCGGTGGTAACGGCGCAGTGGCGGTTTTCATGGCTTGTTATGACTGTTTTTTTG
GGGTACAGTCTATGCCTCGGGCATCCAAGCAGCAAGCGCGTTACGCCGTGGGTCGATGTTTGATGTTATG
GAGCAGCAACGATGTTACGCAGCAGGGCAGTCGCCCTAAAACAAAGTTAAACATTATGAGGGAAGCGGTG
ATCGCCGAAGTATCGACTCAACTATCAGAGGTAGTTGGCGTCATCGAGCGCCATCTCGAACCGACGTTGC
TGGCCGTACATTTGTACGGCTCCGCAGTGGATGGCGGCCTGAAGCCACACAGTGATATTGATTTGCTGGT
TACGGTGACCGTAAGGCTTGATGAAACAACGCGGCGAGCTTTGATCAACGACCTTTTGGAAACTTCGGCT
TCCCCTGGAGAGAGCGAGATTCTCCGCGCTGTAGAAGTCACCATTGTTGTGCACGACGACATCATTCCGT
GGCGTTATCCAGCTAAGCGCGAACTGCAATTTGGAGAATGGCAGCGCAATGACATTCTTGCAGGTATCTT
CGAGCCAGCCACGATCGACATTGATCTGGCTATCTTGCTGACAAAAGCAAGAGAACATAGCGTTGCCTTG
GTAGGTCCAGCGGCGGAGGAACTCTTTGATCCGGTTCCTGAACAGGATCTATTTGAGGCGCTAAATGAAA
CCTTAACGCTATGGAACTCGCCGCCCGACTGGGCTGGCGATGAGCGAAATGTAGTGCTTACGTTGTCCCG
CATTTGGTACAGCGCAGTAACCGGCAAAATCGCGCCGAAGGATGTCGCTGCCGACTGGGCAATGGAGCGC
CTGCCGGCCCAGTATCAGCCCGTCATACTTGAAGCTAGACAGGCTTATCTTGGACAAGAAGAAGATCGCT
TGGCCTCGCGCGCAGATCAGTTGGAAGAATTTGTCCACTACGTGAAAGGCGAGATCACCAAGGTAGTCGG
CAAATAACCCTCGAGCCACCCATGACCAAAATCCCTTAACGTGAGTTACGCGTCGTTCCACTGAGCGTCA
GACCCCGTAGAAAAGATCAAAGGATCTTCTTGAGATCCTTTTTTTCTGCGCGTAATCTGCTGCTTGCAAA
CAAAAAAACCACCGCTACCAGCGGTGGTTTGTTTGCCGGATCAAGAGCTACCAACTCTTTTTCCGAAGGT
AACTGGCTTCAGCAGAGCGCAGATACCAAATACTGTTCTTCTAGTGTAGCCGTAGTTAGGCCACCACTTC
AAGAACTCTGTAGCACCGCCTACATACCTCGCTCTGCTAATCCTGTTACCAGTGGCTGCTGCCAGTGGCG
ATAAGTCGTGTCTTACCGGGTTGGACTCAAGACGATAGTTACCGGATAAGGCGCAGCGGTCGGGCTGAAC
GGGGGGTTCGTGCACACAGCCCAGCTTGGAGCGAACGACCTACACCGAACTGAGATACCTACAGCGTGAG
CTATGAGAAAGCGCCACGCTTCCCGAAGGGAGAAAGGCGGACAGGTATCCGGTAAGCGGCAGGGTCGGAA
CAGGAGAGCGCACGAGGGAGCTTCCAGGGGGAAACGCCTGGTATCTTTATAGTCCTGTCGGGTTTCGCCA
CCTCTGACTTGAGCGTCGATTTTTGTGATGCTCGTCAGGGGGGCGGAGCCTATGGAAAAACGCCAGCAAC
GCGGCCTTTTTACGGTTCCTGGCCTTTTGCTGGCCTTTTGCTCACATGTTCTTTCCTGCGTTATCCCCTG
ATTCTGTGGATAACCGTATTACCGCCTTTGAGTGAGCTGATACCGCTCGCCGCAGCCGAACGACCGAGCG
CAGCGAGTCAGTGAGCGAGGAAGCGGAAGAGCGCCCAATACGCAAACCGCCTCTCCCCGCGCGTTGGCCG
ATTCATTAATGCAGCTGGCACGACAGGTTTCCCGACTGGAAAGCGGGCAGTGAGCGCAACGCAATTAATA
CGCGTACCGCTAGCCAGGAAGAGTTTGTAGAAACGCAAAAAGGCCATCCGTCAGGATGGCCTTCTGCTTA
GTTTGATGCCTGGCAGTTTATGGCGGGCGTCCTGCCCGCCACCCTCCGGGCCGTTGCTTCACAACGTTCA
AATCCGCTCCCGGCGGATTTGTCCTACTCAGGAGAGCGTTCACCGACAAACAACAGATAAAACGAAAGGC
CCAGTCTTCCGACTGAGCCTTTCGTTTTATTTGATGCCTGGCAGTTCCCTACTCTCGCGTTAACGCTAGC
ATGGATGTTTTCCCAGTCACGACGTT
