>Addgene plasmid #168546 | pDONR223 SARS-CoV-1 NSP4_stop | depositor partial sequence | sequence record 326755 | Inserted CDS with Stop codon
ATGAAGATTGTTAGTACTTGTTTTAAACTTATGCTTAAGGCCACATTATTGTGCGTTCTTGCTGCATTGG
TTTGTTATATCGTTATGCCAGTACATACATTGTCAATCCATGATGGTTACACAAATGAAATCATTGGTTA
CAAAGCCATTCAGGATGGTGTCACTCGTGACATCATTTCTACTGATGATTGTTTTGCAAATAAACATGCT
GGTTTTGACGCATGGTTTAGCCAGCGTGGTGGTTCATACAAAAATGACAAAAGCTGCCCTGTAGTAGCTG
CTATCATTACAAGAGAGATTGGTTTCATAGTGCCTGGCTTACCGGGTACTGTGCTGAGAGCAATCAATGG
TGACTTCTTGCATTTTCTACCTCGTGTTTTTAGTGCTGTTGGCAACATTTGCTACACACCTTCCAAACTC
ATTGAGTATAGTGATTTTGCTACCTCTGCTTGCGTTCTTGCTGCTGAGTGTACAATTTTTAAGGATGCTA
TGGGCAAACCTGTGCCATATTGTTATGACACTAATTTGCTAGAGGGTTCTATTTCTTATAGTGAGCTTCG
TCCAGACACTCGTTATGTGCTTATGGATGGTTCCATCATACAGTTTCCTAACACTTACCTGGAGGGTTCT
GTTAGAGTAGTAACAACTTTTGATGCTGAGTACTGTAGACATGGTACATGCGAAAGGTCAGAAGTAGGTA
TTTGCCTATCTACCAGTGGTAGATGGGTTCTTAATAATGAGCATTACAGAGCTCTATCAGGAGTTTTCTG
TGGTGTTGATGCGATGAATCTCATAGCTAACATCTTTACTCCTCTTGTGCAACCTGTGGGTGCTTTAGAT
GTGTCTGCTTCAGTAGTGGCTGGTGGTATTATTGCCATATTGGTGACTTGTGCTGCCTACTACTTTATGA
AATTCAGACGTGTTTTTGGTGAGTACAACCATGTTGTTGCTGCTAATGCACTTTTGTTTTTGATGTCTTT
CACTATACTCTGTCTGGTACCAGCTTACAGCTTTCTGCCGGGAGTCTACTCAGTCTTTTACTTGTACTTG
ACATTCTATTTCACCAATGATGTTTCATTCTTGGCTCACCTTCAATGGTTTGCCATGTTTTCTCCTATTG
TGCCTTTTTGGATAACAGCAATCTATGTATTCTGTATTTCTCTGAAGCACTGCCATTGGTTCTTTAACAA
CTATCTTAGGAAAAGAGTCATGTTTAATGGAGTTACATTTAGTACCTTCGAGGAGGCTGCTTTGTGTACC
TTTTTGCTCAACAAGGAAATGTACCTAAAATTGCGTAGCGAGACACTGTTGCCACTTACACAGTATAACA
GGTATCTTGCTCTATATAACAAGTACAAGTATTTCAGTGGAGCCTTAGATACTACCAGCTATCGTGAAGC
AGCTTGCTGCCACTTAGCAAAGGCTCTAAATGACTTTAGCAACTCAGGTGCTGATGTTCTCTACCAACCA
CCACAGACATCAATCACTTCTGCTGTTCTGCAG
